>Addgene plasmid #15686 | p5xFbx15 (-544/-527)-TK-Luc | addgene partial sequence | sequence record 22191 | RVprimer3 5'-CTAGCAAAATAGGCTGTCCC-3'
TTCTCTATCGATAGGTACCGAGCTCTTACGCGTTTATCATAACAATGGTTTATCATAACAATGGTTTATC
ATAACAATGGTTTATCATAACAATGGTTTATCATAACAATGGGATCTGCCGCCCCGACTGCATCTGCGTG
TTCGAATTCGCCAATGACAAGACGCTGGGCGGGGTTTGTGTCATCATAGAACTAAAGACATGCAAATATA
TTTCTTCCGGGGACACCGCCAGCAAACGCGAGCAACGGGCCACGGGGATGAAGCAGAAGCTTGGCATTCC
GGTACTGTTGGTAAAGCCACCATGGAAGACGCCAAAAACATAAAGAAAGGCCCGGCGCCATTCTATCCGC
TGGAAGATGGAACCGCTGGAGAGCAACTGCATAAGGCTATGAAGAGATACGCCCTGGTTCCTGGAACAAT
TGCTTTTACAGATGCACATATCGAGGTGGACATCACTTACGCTGAGTACTTCGAAATGTCCGTTCGGTTG
GCAGAAGCTATGAAACGATATGGGCTGAATACAAATCACAGAATCGTCGTATGCAGTGAAAACTCTCTTC
AATTCTTTATGCCGGTGTTGGGCGCGTTATTTATCGGAGTTGCAGTTGCGCCCGCGAACGACATTTATAA
TGAACGTGAATTGCTCAACAGTATGGGCATTTCGCAGCCTACCGTGGTGTTCGTTTCCAAAAAGGGGTTG
CAAAAAATTTTGAACGTGCAAAAAAAGCTCCCAATCATCCAAAAAATTATTATCATGGATTCTAAAACGG
ATTAC
