[The description below was written by a language model from this plasmid's Addgene catalogue record.]
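Description:
p5xFbx15 (-544/-527)-TK-Luc is a luciferase reporter plasmid built on the commercial pTAL-Luc backbone (about 5 kb), a vector in which a luciferase gene sits downstream of a minimal promoter so that reporter output depends largely on whatever enhancer element is cloned upstream. The "TK" in the plasmid name points to a thymidine kinase–type minimal promoter, although the record does not list the promoter as a separate field. The plasmid is maintained in E. coli as a high-copy construct under ampicillin selection. No feature table is provided, so the origin of replication and other backbone elements are not itemised in the record.

The insert is a short (about 80 bp) synthetic element of mouse origin consisting of five tandem copies of the Fbx15 enhancer segment spanning positions -544 to -527, which contains the composite Oct/Sox binding site in its wild-type form. It was placed upstream of the promoter by restriction cloning, with the 5′ MluI site retained and the 3′ BglII site lost at the junction. Multimerising the site amplifies the transcriptional response to factors that recognise it, so luciferase activity serves as a readout of Oct3/4 and Sox-family activity on this element. The associated study identified Fbx15 as a target of Oct3/4 in embryonic stem cells, and the construct is suited to transient transfection assays that test whether this enhancer is active in a given cell type. Such assays typically compare pluripotent with differentiated cells, or the wild-type element with mutated versions of the binding site.
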