Addgene plasmid #15686: p5xFbx15 (-544/-527)-TK-Luc
Depositing lab: Shinya Yamanaka. Depositing organization: Kyoto University, Center for iPS Cell Research and Application. Publication: Fbx15 is a novel target of Oct3/4 but is dispensable for embryonic stem cell self-renewal and mouse development. Tokuzawa Y, Kaiho E, Maruyama M, Takahashi K, Mitsui K, Maeda M, Niwa H, Yamanaka S. Mol Cell Biol. 2003 Apr . 23(8):2699-708. 10.1128/MCB.23.8.2699-2708.2003 PubMed 12665572.
Backbone
  Vector backbone: pTAL-Luc
  Backbone manufacturer: Clontech
  Backbone size w/o insert (bp): 5000
  Vector type: Luciferase
Growth in bacteria
  Bacterial resistance: Ampicillin, 100 μg/mL
  Growth temperature: 37°C
  Growth strain: DH5alpha
  Copy number: High Copy
Gene/Insert
  Gene/Insert name: 5 x Fbx15 enhancer (Oct/Sox binding site)
  Species: M. musculus (mouse)
  Insert size (bp): 80
  Mutation: Wild-type
  Cloning method: Restriction Enzyme; 5′ cloning site MluI (not destroyed); 3′ cloning site BglII (destroyed during cloning)
  Sequencing primers: 5′ pGV-2U
Terms and licenses: Academic/Nonprofit Terms; Industry Terms: Not Available to Industry
How to cite: p5xFbx15 (-544/-527)-TK-Luc was a gift from Shinya Yamanaka (Addgene plasmid # 15686 ; http://n2t.net/addgene:15686 ; RRID:Addgene_15686)
